>Addgene plasmid #197729 | pMC-6-CinH-9 | addgene full sequence | sequence record 391078 | Addgene NGS Result
GTCAGTGAGCGAGGAAGCGGAAGAGCGCCCAATACGCAAACCGCCTCTCCCCGCGCGTTGGCCGATTCAT
TAATCACTCTGTGGTCTCAAATGGGAAAAGGGCAAAAGGTGGGTTACGTTCGTGTTAGCTCAGTAGAACA
AAATACCGGGCGACAACTAGAAGGGATCGAAGTTGACCGTATTTTTGTAGACAGGGCAAGTGGCAAAAAT
ACTGACAGACCTAAGTTTCAAGAAATGCTGAACTATGTTCGTGAGGGGGATAGAGTCATCGTGCATAGTA
TGGATAGATTCGCTCGATCACTGAAAGACTTAGTGACAGAAGTAGATAAATTAGTTAAGCGAGGGATAGC
TATACAGTTCGTCAAAGAGAACATAACTTTCACTGCTCAGAGTACTCCTATGGACAACCTTATGCTTCAA
CTCATGGGCGCATTTGCACAATTCGAAAGAGAAATAATTTTAGAACGTCAAAAAGAGGGTATCAAGATTG
CCGCTGCTCAGGGAAAGTATAAGGGTCGAGTGCATAAACTCAATCCCGATCAGGCTAAGGCTCTCCTACA
GGCCTGGAAAGAAGGAAAATACAGCTCCAAGGTTGACCTGGCAAAAGCCTTTGGAATCAGCCGACAAGCT
GTTTATAGGTATCTCAAACAAATTAATCCTAAAAAGAAACGTAAGGTCTAGCTTTGAGACCACGAAGTGG
CTCTTCAGTGGACGAAAGGGCCTCGTGATACGCCTATTTTTATAGGTTAATGTCATGATAATAATGGTTT
CTTAGACGTCAGGTGGCACTTTTCGGGGAAATGTGCGCGGAACCCCTATTTGTTTATTTTTCTAAATACA
TTCAAATATGTATCCGCTCATGAGACAATAACCCTGATAAATGCTTCAATAATATTGAAAAAGGAAGAGT
ATGCGCTCACGCAACTGGTCCAGAACCTTGACCGAACGCAGCGGTGGTAACGGCGCAGTGGCGGTTTTCA
TGGCTTGTTATGACTGTTTTTTTTTGGGGTACAGTCTATGCCTCGGGCATCCAAGCAGCAAGCGCGTTAC
GCCGTGGGTCGATGTTTGATGTTATGGAGCAGCAACGATGTTACGCAGCAGGGCAGTCGCCCTAAAACAA
AGTTAAACATCATGAGGGAAGCGGTGATCGCCGAAGTATCGACTCAACTATCAGAGGTAGTTGGCGTCAT
CGAGCGCCATCTCGAACCGACGTTGCTGGCCGTACATTTGTACGGCTCCGCAGTGGATGGCGGCCTGAAG
CCACACAGCGATATTGATTTGCTGGTTACGGTGACCGTAAGGCTTGATGAAACAACGCGGCGAGCTTTGA
TCAACGACCTTTTGGAAACTTCGGCTTCCCCTGGAGAGAGCGAGATTCTCCGCGCTGTAGAAGTCACCAT
TGTTGTGCACGACGACATCATTCCGTGGCGTTATCCAGCTAAGCGCGAACTGCAATTTGGAGAATGGCAG
CGCAATGACATTCTTGCAGGTATCTTCGAGCCAGCCACGATCGACATTGATCTGGCTATCTTGCTGACAA
AAGCAAGAGAACATAGCGTTGCCTTGGTAGGTCCAGCGGCGGAGGAACTCTTTGATCCGGTTCCTGAACA
GGATCTATTTGAGGCGCTAAATGAAACCTTAACGCTATGGAACTCGCCGCCCGACTGGGCTGGCGATGAG
CGAAATGTAGTGCTTACGTTGTCCCGCATTTGGTACAGCGCAGTAACCGGCAAAATCGCGCCGAAGGATG
TCGCTGCCGACTGGGCAATGGAGCGCCTGCCGGCCCAGTATCAGCCCGTCATACTTGAAGCTAGACAGGC
TTATCTTGGACAAGAAGAAGATCGCTTGGCCTCGCGCGCAGATCAGTTGGAAGAATTTGTCCATTACGTA
AAAGGCGAGATCACCAAGGTAGTCGGCAAATAACTGTCAGACCAAGTTTACTCATATATACTTTAGATTG
ATTTAAAACTTCATTTTTAATTTAAAAGGATCTAGGTGAAGATCCTTTTTGATAATCTCATGACCAAAAT
CCCTTAACGTGAGTTTTCGTTCCACTGAGCGTCAGACCCCGTAGAAAAGATCAAAGGATCTTCTTGAGAT
CCTTTTTTTCTGCGCGTAATCTGCTGCTTGCAAACAAAAAAACCACCGCTACCAGCGGTGGTTTGTTTGC
CGGATCAAGAGCTACCAACTCTTTTTCCGAAGGTAACTGGCTTCAGCAGAGCGCAGATACCAAATACTGT
TCTTCTAGTGTAGCCGTAGTTAGGCCACCACTTCAAGAACTCTGTAGCACCGCCTACATACCTCGCTCTG
CTAATCCTGTTACCAGTGGCTGCTGCCAGTGGCGATAAGTCGTGTCTTACCGGGTTGGACTCAAGACGAT
AGTTACCGGATAAGGCGCAGCGGTCGGGCTGAACGGGGGGTTCGTGCACACAGCCCAGCTTGGAGCGAAC
GACCTACACCGAACTGAGATACCTACAGCGTGAGCTATGAGAAAGCGCCACGCTTCCCGAAGGGAGAAAG
GCGGACAGGTATCCGGTAAGCGGCAGGGTCGGAACAGGAGAGCGCACGAGGGAGCTTCCAGGGGGAAACG
CCTGGTATCTTTATAGTCCTGTCGGGTTTCGCCACCTCTGACTTGAGCGTCGATTTTTGTGATGCTCGTC
AGGGGGGCGGAGCCTATGGAAAAACGCCAGCAACGCGGCCTTTTTACGGTTCCTGGCCTTTTGCTGGCCT
TTTGCTCACATGTTCTTTCCTGCGTTATCCCCTGATTCTGTGGATAACCGTATTACCGCCTTTGAGTGAG
CTGATACCGCTCGCCGCAGCCGAACGACCGAGCGCAGCGA
Features (pLannotate 1.2.2; 8 found; start..end, strand, type, name):
      1..23      +  rep_origin     RSF ori (fragment): Plasmids containing the RSF 1030 origin of replication can be propagated in E. coli cells that contain additional plasmids with compatible origins.
     25..74      +  CDS            lacI (fragment): lac repressor; lacI; The lac repressor binds to the lac operator to inhibit transcription in E. coli. This inhibition can be relieved by adding lactose or isopropyl-β-D-thiogalactopyranoside (IPTG).
     97..648     +  CDS            tnpR: TNR5_PSEAI - Protein inferred from homology: Swiss-Prot protein existence level 3. Resolvase catalyzes the resolution (a site-specific recombination) of the cointegrated replicon to yield the final transposition products. From Pseudomonas aeruginosa.
    806..910     +  promoter       AmpR promoter: bla
    901..981     -  CDS            int (fragment): INT2_ECOLX - Protein inferred from homology: Swiss-Prot protein existence level 3. Putative integrase believed to be involved in the insertion of antibiotic resistance genes into plasmids and transposons. From Escherichia coli.
   1069..1125    +  CDS            GmR (fragment): gentamycin acetyltransferase; aacC1; confers resistance to gentamycin
   1132..1920    +  CDS            aadA: S3AD_ECOLX - Experimental evidence at protein level: Swiss-Prot protein existence level 1. Mediates bacterial resistance to the antibiotics streptomycin and spectinomycin. From Escherichia coli.
   2094..2682    +  rep_origin     ori: high-copy-number ColE1/pMB1/pBR322/pUC origin of replication
