[The description below was written by a language model from this plasmid's Addgene catalogue record and pLannotate feature annotations shown in this document.]
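Description:
pMC-6-CinH-9 is a small (about 2.8 kb) Phytobrick/MoClo Level 0 part plasmid from a modular toolkit for plant genome engineering. It is derived from the pMC-6-ccdB-9 acceptor backbone, in which the name suggests a ccdB counter-selection cassette was replaced by the part. The plasmid is propagated in E. coli as a high-copy plasmid from a ColE1/pUC-type origin. Selection is with spectinomycin, conferred by the aadA aminoglycoside adenylyltransferase gene, which lies downstream of a bla (AmpR) promoter. Short annotated fragments of an integron integrase, a gentamicin acetyltransferase, lacI and an RSF origin appear to be remnants of the sequences from which the backbone and resistance cassette were assembled rather than functional elements.

The payload is a 591 bp coding sequence for CinH recombinase, recorded as originating from Acinetobacter calcoaceticus and codon-optimized for tomato. The automated annotation labels this region as a tnpR resolvase by homology, which fits with CinH being a small serine recombinase of the resolvase family that catalyses site-specific recombination between its cognate recognition sites. The feature table shows no plant promoter or terminator flanking the insert, as expected for a Level 0 part. Although catalogued as a plant expression vector, it carries only the coding sequence, which is meant to be combined by Golden Gate assembly with promoter, terminator and other parts into higher-level transcription units. The "6" and "9" in the name presumably denote the positional overhangs defining its slot in the assembly scheme, though the record does not spell this out, nor does it identify the cloning sites. Once assembled and expressed in plants, such a recombinase would typically be used for operations such as excising DNA flanked by its recognition sites.
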