Addgene plasmid #197729: pMC-6-CinH-9
Purpose: Phytobrick (MoClo) Level 0 Part
Depositing lab: Daniel Voytas. Depositing organization: University of Minnesota. Publication: An extensible vector toolkit and parts library for advanced engineering of plant genomes. Chamness JC, Kumar J, Cruz AJ, Rhuby E, Holum MJ, Cody JP, Tibebu R, Gamo ME, Starker CG, Zhang F, Voytas DF. Plant Genome. 2023 Mar 9:e20312. doi: 10.1002/tpg2.20312. PubMed 36896468.
Backbone
  Vector backbone: pMC-6-ccdB-9
  Backbone manufacturer: Self-made
  Vector type: Plant Expression
Growth in bacteria
  Bacterial resistance: Spectinomycin, 50 μg/mL
  Growth temperature: 37°C
  Growth strain: DH5alpha
  Copy number: High Copy
Gene/Insert
  Gene/Insert name: CinH recombinase (tomato optimized)
  Species: Acinetobacter calcoaceticus
  Insert size (bp): 591
  Cloning method: Restriction Enzyme; 5′ cloning site Unknown (unknown if destroyed)
Terms and licenses: Academic/Nonprofit Terms; Industry Terms: Not Available to Industry
Depositor comments: Please visit https://doi.org/10.1101/2022.10.15.511792 for bioRxiv preprint.
How to cite: pMC-6-CinH-9 was a gift from Daniel Voytas (Addgene plasmid # 197729 ; http://n2t.net/addgene:197729 ; RRID:Addgene_197729)
